Addgene plasmid #234921: pVTCL3
Purpose: (Empty Backbone) All-in-one subcellar localization vector. Construct containing EGFP tag and cell endoplasmic reticulum-targeted mCherry for co-localization study in plants.
Depositing lab: Guoli Song. Depositing organization: Institute of Cotton Research (ICR), CAAS. Publication: An all-in-one plant virus-based vector toolkit for streamlined gene silencing, overexpression, and genome editing. Hao Y, Yuan Z, Li Y, Zuo D, Cheng H, Wang Q, Zhang Y, Lv L, Liu J, Song G. Plant Commun. 2025 May 19:101379. doi: 10.1016/j.xplc.2025.101379. PubMed 40394900.
Backbone
  Vector backbone: pJRT.Agro.CLCrVA.008
  Backbone manufacturer: Tuttle et al Plant Methods. 2012 Aug 1;8(1):27. doi: 10.1186/1746-4811-8-27.
  Vector type: Plant Expression
Growth in bacteria
  Bacterial resistance: Kanamycin, 50 μg/mL
  Growth temperature: 37°C
  Growth strain: DH5alpha
  Copy number: High Copy
Gene/Insert
  Gene/Insert name: None
Terms and licenses: Academic/Nonprofit Terms; Industry Terms: Not Available to Industry
How to cite: pVTCL3 was a gift from Guoli Song (Addgene plasmid # 234921 ; http://n2t.net/addgene:234921 ; RRID:Addgene_234921)
