[The description below was written by a language model from this plasmid's Addgene catalogue record and pLannotate feature annotations shown in this document.]
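Description:
pVTCL3 is an empty-backbone plant expression vector for subcellular localization studies, built on pJRT.Agro.CLCrVA.008, an Agrobacterium-deliverable binary plasmid carrying a geminivirus-derived component. The roughly 14.7 kb sequence has the typical binary-vector architecture. Nopaline-type left and right T-DNA border repeats delimit the region transferred into plant cells. The pVS1 replication origin, with its RepA and StaA stability functions, maintains the plasmid in Agrobacterium, while a ColE1/pBR322-type origin with the bom site supports high-copy propagation in E. coli. Selection in bacteria is by kanamycin (aphA-3 type KanR). No plant selectable marker is annotated.

The payload consists of two adjacent cassettes in the same orientation. An enhanced (duplicated-enhancer) CaMV 35S promoter drives EGFP followed by a CaMV polyadenylation signal; this is the tag to which a gene of interest is fused, although the exact cloning site and fusion orientation are not stated in the record. A second CaMV 35S promoter drives mCherry preceded by a short fragment of Arabidopsis WAK2, most likely its signal peptide, giving the endoplasmic reticulum-targeted red marker described in the catalogue entry. Having both on one T-DNA lets the test fusion and the ER reference be co-expressed from a single construct for co-localization imaging.

The cassettes are flanked by fragments matching a begomovirus movement protein. Elsewhere within the T-DNA are homologues of begomovirus Rep and REn, coat protein fragments, and a phytoene desaturase fragment. These matches suggest that sequences from both components of a bipartite begomovirus silencing system are present. The annotations rest on homology to related viruses, and the record does not explain what role these viral elements play in this vector.
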