Features (pLannotate 1.2.2; 31 found; start..end, strand, type, name):
     19..120     -  CDS            MVP_ABMVW (fragment): Experimental evidence at protein level: Swiss-Prot protein existence level 1. Transports viral genome to neighboring plant cells directly through plasmosdesmata, without any budding. The movement protein allows efficient cell to cell propagation, by bypassing the host cell wall barrier. Begomovirus genome is shuttled out of nucleus by Nuclear shuttle protein (NSP) and the movement protein transports the DNA-NSP complex to cell plasmodesmata and facilitates further movement across the cell wall. From Abutilon mosaic virus (isolate West India) (AbMV).
    938..1111    -  polyA_signal   CaMV poly(A) signal: cauliflower mosaic virus polyadenylation signal
   1180..1887    -  CDS            mCherry: mCherry is a basic (constitutively fluorescent) red fluorescent protein published in 2004, derived from Discosoma sp.. It is reported to be a very rapidly-maturing monomer with low acid sensitivity.
   1894..1980    -  CDS            WAK2 (fragment): WAK2_ARATH - Experimental evidence at protein level: Swiss-Prot protein existence level 1. Serine/threonine-protein kinase that may function as a signaling receptor of extracellular matrix component. Binding to pectin may have significance in the control of cell expansion, morphogenesis and development. From Arabidopsis thaliana (Mouse-ear cress).
   1988..2333    -  promoter       CaMV 35S promoter: strong constitutive promoter from cauliflower mosaic virus
   2363..2537    -  polyA_signal   CaMV poly(A) signal: cauliflower mosaic virus polyadenylation signal
   2545..3264    -  CDS            EGFP: the original enhanced GFP (Yang et al., 1996) mammalian codon-optimized
   3348..4024    -  promoter       CaMV 35S promoter (enhanced): cauliflower mosaic virus 35S promoter with a duplicated enhancer region
   4073..4231    -  CDS            MVP_ABMVW (fragment): Experimental evidence at protein level: Swiss-Prot protein existence level 1. Transports viral genome to neighboring plant cells directly through plasmosdesmata, without any budding. The movement protein allows efficient cell to cell propagation, by bypassing the host cell wall barrier. Begomovirus genome is shuttled out of nucleus by Nuclear shuttle protein (NSP) and the movement protein transports the DNA-NSP complex to cell plasmodesmata and facilitates further movement across the cell wall. From Abutilon mosaic virus (isolate West India) (AbMV).
   5308..5661    -  CDS            PDS (fragment): PDS_SOLLC - Experimental evidence at protein level: Swiss-Prot protein existence level 1. Converts phytoene into zeta-carotene via the intermediary of phytofluene by the symmetrical introduction of two double bonds at the C-11 and C-11' positions of phytoene with a concomitant isomerization of two neighboring double bonds at the C9 and C9' positions from trans to cis. From Solanum lycopersicum (Tomato) (Lycopersicon esculentum).
   5655..5744    +  CDS            CAPSD_ABMVW (fragment): Experimental evidence at protein level: Swiss-Prot protein existence level 1. Encapsidates the viral DNA into characteristic twinned ('geminate') particles. Binds the genomic viral ssDNA and shuttles it into and out of the cell nucleus. The CP of bipartite geminiviruses is not required for cell-to-cell or systemic movement. From Abutilon mosaic virus (isolate West India) (AbMV).
   5747..6142    -  CDS            REN_TGMVY: Experimental evidence at protein level: Swiss-Prot protein existence level 1. Increases viral DNA accumulation. Enhances infectivity and symptom expression (By similarity). From Tomato golden mosaic virus (strain Yellow vein) (TGMV).
   6220..7269    -  CDS            REP_BGYMJ: Experimental evidence at protein level: Swiss-Prot protein existence level 1. Essential for the replication of viral ssDNA. The closed circular ssDNA genome is first converted to a superhelical dsDNA. Rep binds a specific region at the genome origin of replication. It introduces an endonucleolytic nick within the conserved sequence 5'- TAATATTAC-3' in the intergenic region of the genome present in all geminiviruses, thereby initiating the rolling circle replication (RCR). Following cleavage, binds covalently to the 5'-phosphate of DNA as a tyrosyl ester. The cleavage gives rise to a free 3'-OH
   7622..7726    +  CDS            CAPSD_ABMVW (fragment): Experimental evidence at protein level: Swiss-Prot protein existence level 1. Encapsidates the viral DNA into characteristic twinned ('geminate') particles. Binds the genomic viral ssDNA and shuttles it into and out of the cell nucleus. The CP of bipartite geminiviruses is not required for cell-to-cell or systemic movement. From Abutilon mosaic virus (isolate West India) (AbMV).
   7745..7790    +  misc_feature   MCS (fragment): pUC18/19 multiple cloning site
   7793..7947    +  CDS            lacZα (fragment): LacZα fragment of β-galactosidase; lacZ fragment
   8013..8037    +  misc_feature   RB T-DNA repeat: right border repeat from nopaline C58 T-DNA
   8377..8778    +  CDS            Y4CG_SINFN (fragment): Protein inferred from homology: Swiss-Prot protein existence level 3. From Sinorhizobium fredii (strain NBRC 101917 / NGR234).
   9338..9967    +  CDS            pVS1 StaA: stability protein from the Pseudomonas plasmid pVS1 (Heeb et al., 2000)
  10396..11469   +  CDS            pVS1 RepA: replication protein from the Pseudomonas plasmid pVS1 (Heeb et al., 2000)
  11535..11729   +  rep_origin     pVS1 oriV: origin of replication for the Pseudomonas plasmid pVS1 (Heeb et al., 2000)
  11932..11971   +  CDS            rop (fragment): Rop protein, which maintains plasmids at low copy number; rop
  12073..12213   +  misc_feature   bom: basis of mobility region from pBR322
  12399..12987   -  rep_origin     ori: high-copy-number ColE1/pMB1/pBR322/pUC origin of replication
  13074..13868   -  CDS            KanR: aminoglycoside phosphotransferase; aphA-3; confers resistance to kanamycin
  14293..14317   +  misc_feature   LB T-DNA repeat: left border repeat from nopaline C58 T-DNA
  14395..14468   -  promoter       CaMV 35S promoter (enhanced) (fragment): cauliflower mosaic virus 35S promoter with a duplicated enhancer region
  14484..14572   +  CDS            lacI (fragment): lac repressor; lacI; The lac repressor binds to the lac operator to inhibit transcription in E. coli. This inhibition can be relieved by adding lactose or isopropyl-β-D-thiogalactopyranoside (IPTG).
  14585..14606   +  protein_bind   CAP binding site: CAP binding activates transcription in the presence of cAMP. E. coli catabolite activator protein
  14621..14651   +  promoter       lac promoter: promoter for the E. coli lac operon
  14655..14677   +  protein_bind   lac operator (fragment): The lac repressor binds to the lac operator to inhibit transcription in E. coli. This inhibition can be relieved by adding lactose or isopropyl-β-D-thiogalactopyranoside (IPTG). lac repressor encoded by lacI
>Addgene plasmid #234921 | pVTCL3 | addgene full sequence | sequence record 475767 | Addgene NGS Result
AATTCGAGCTCATTCGAGCTCCAGAACGATCTCAGTTAGGTCATGGGAAAGCTGATATTCATCCCTCTGA
GACTCTATATAATTAAATGCGTTTGGGGGATTAGCTAATTGAGAATCCATATAGAGAAATATGGCCGCGC
AGCGACGCCGGTTGAAGAATATGAACAAGGAATAAGATGAACAAGGAAGAAGATGAACAAGCAATAATTT
AATTAATTATTGTTAATAAGCATAAATTATGAAAATAATTTTGATGGTAATGAAAGTATTATAAATAATA
TTTAGGAGAAAATATTGTTAAGGAAATATCTGGTTATGTTTATTTGTTAAGGTATATGGGTTTTTATAGA
AACCCAGGAGCAGCTATGGTAAGAAACCCAGGACTCAAAAAATGCCTCTCAACTTCTCTCATATGTTGCG
GAGTCTGGAGTCCCATTTATACCATAGAAAGCATTGGGGGTATAGCATGGTAATTTCACATCGGACTCCA
TACCGCGGCCATCTATATAATATTACTGATGGCCGCGCGAAGTCCCGGTATGCCTTTTCAGCCGTTGGAT
CTGGAGCCGTACCTTTTTCGCGTTCCCATTTTGCCCCTGGAGTCCCGAGCTATTTACGACCCCCTGCCAC
CGAGTCCCCTTCGTGGAGCGCTCTTCGTCCAACACGTGTCCCAACTTTTGCGCATTTTTGACTACCTGTC
GCGCACTTGAATTAAAGTTGCCCTTTTATTTTCTTCCAATTATTTTGCGGCTGAGTAGTCTAGATAATTG
TGACAACTTAGTGAGCAAGTTGTAGGAGGACCCTATCCGTCTGGGAAAATAATTGGGTTTTCACGTGTAC
CAATGGGAAATAATATGTATAGCCTATTTAATTTAGAAAATTAAATAGTTTTAGTAATTCCTATATAATA
GCGTTTACTAGTCTGGGTAAAATTCGTGATCTGGATTTTAGTATGGATTTTGGTTTTAGGAATTAGAAAT
TTTATTGATAGAAGTATTTTACAAATACAAATACATACTAAGGGTTTCTTATATGCTCAACACATGAGCG
AAACCCTATAGGAACCCTAATTCCCTTATCTGGGAACTACTCACACATTATTATGGAGAAACTCGAGCTT
GTCGATCGACAGATCCCGGTCGGCATCTACTCGGTACCCTAAAGCTCATCATGACCTGACTTGTACAGCT
CGTCCATGCCGCCGGTGGAGTGGCGGCCCTCGGCGCGTTCGTACTGTTCCACGATGGTGTAGTCCTCGTT
GTGGGAGGTGATGTCCAACTTGATGTTGACGTTGTAGGCGCCGGGCAGCTGCACGGGCTTCTTGGCCTTG
TAGGTGGTCTTGACCTCAGCGTCGTAGTGGCCGCCGTCCTTCAGCTTCAGCCTCTGCTTGATCTCGCCCT
TCAGGGCGCCGTCCTCGGGGTACATCCGCTCGGAGGAGGCCTCCCAGCCCATGGTCTTCTTCTGCATTAC
GGGGCCGTCGGAGGGGAAGTTGGTGCCGCGCAGCTTCACCTTGTAGATGAACTCGCCGTCCTGCAGGGAG
GAGTCCTGGGTCACGGTCACCACGCCGCCGTCCTCGAAGTTCATCACGCGCTCCCACTTGAAGCCCTCGG
GGAAGGACAGCTTCAAGTAGTCGGGGATGTCGGCGGGGTGCTTCACGTAGGCCTTGGAGCCGTACATGAA
CTGAGGGGACAGGATGTCCCAGGCGAAGGGCAGGGGGCCACCCTTGGTCACCTTCAGCTTGGCGGTCTGG
GTGCCCTCGTAGGGGCGGCCCTCGCCCTCGCCCTCGATCTCGAACTCGTGGCCGTTCACGGAGCCCTCCA
TGTGCACCTTGAAGCGCATGAACTCCTTGATGATGGCCATGTTATCCTCCTCGCCCTTGCTCACCATGGA
TCCGCACTCCTTGCGAGGTTGCCCCTTGACTAGCTGCGTATAAGCAAGGTAGAAAACAGCCACCACGAAC
AAACCCTCCTGTACCTTCATGGTACCCTGTCCTCTCCAAATGAAATGAACTTCCTTATATAGAGGAAGGG
TCTTGCGAAGGATAGTGGGATTGTGCGTCATCCCTTACGTCAGTGGAGATATCACATCAATCCACTTGCT
TTGAAGACGTGGTTGGAACGTCTTCTTTTTCCACGATGCTCCTCGTGGGTGGGGGTCCATCTTTGGGACC
ACTGTCGGCAGAGGCATCTTCAACGATGGCCTTTCCTTTATCGCAATGATGGCATTTGTAGGAGCCACCT
TCCTTTTCCACTATCTTCACAATAAAGTGACAGATAGCTGGGCAATGGAATCCGAGGAGGTTTCCGGATA
TTACCCTTTGTTGAAAAGTCTCAATTGCCCTTTGGTCTTCTGAGACTGTATCGATCTGGATTTTAGTACT
GGATTTTGGTTTTAGGAATTAGAAATTTTATTGATAGAAGTATTTTACAAATACAAATACATACTAAGGG
TTTCTTATATGCTCAACACATGAGCGAAACCCTATAGGAACCCTAATTCCCTTATCTGGGAACTACTCAC
ACATTATTATGGAGAAACTCGAGCTTACTTGTACAGCTCGTCCATGCCGAGAGTGATCCCGGCGGCGGTC
ACGAACTCCAGCAGGACCATGTGATCGCGCTTCTCGTTGGGGTCTTTGCTCAGGGCGGACTGGGTGCTCA
GGTAGTGGTTGTCGGGCAGCAGCACGGGGCCGTCGCCGATGGGGGTGTTCTGCTGGTAGTGGTCGGCGAG
CTGCACGCTGCCGTCCTCGATGTTGTGGCGGATCTTGAAGTTCACCTTGATGCCGTTCTTCTGCTTGTCG
GCCATGATATAGACGTTGTGGCTGTTGTAGTTGTACTCCAGCTTGTGCCCCAGGATGTTGCCGTCCTCCT
TGAAGTCGATGCCCTTCAGCTCGATGCGGTTCACCAGGGTGTCGCCCTCGAACTTCACCTCGGCGCGGGT
CTTGTAGTTGCCGTCGTCCTTGAAGAAGATGGTGCGCTCCTGGACGTAGCCTTCGGGCATGGCGGACTTG
AAGAAGTCGTGCTGCTTCATGTGGTCGGGGTAGCGGCTGAAGCACTGCACGCCGTAGGTCAGGGTGGTCA
CGAGGGTGGGCCAGGGCACGGGCAGCTTGCCGGTGGTGCAGATGAACTTCAGGGTCAGCTTGCCGTAGGT
GGCATCGCCCTCGCCCTCGCCGGACACGCTGAACTTGTGGCCGTTTACGTCGCCGTCCAGCTCGACCAGG
ATGGGCACCACCCCGGTGAACAGCTCCTCGCCCTTGCTCACCATGAGACCTACGGTCTCGGATCTCATTG
CCCCCCGGATCTGCGAAAGCTCGAGAGAGATAGATTTGTAGAGAGAGACTGGTGATTTCAGCGTGTCCTC
TCCAAATGAAATGAACTTCCTTATATAGAGGAAGGGTCTTGCGAAGGATAGTGGGATTGTGCGTCATCCC
TTACGTCAGTGGAGATATCACATCAATCCACTTGCTTTGAAGACGTGGTTGGAACGTCTTCTTTTTCCAC
GATGCTCCTCGTGGGTGGGGGTCCATCTTTGGGACCACTGTCGGCAGAGGCATCTTGAACGATAGCCTTT
CCTTTATCGCAATGATGGCATTTGTAGGTGCCACCTTCCTTTTCTACTGTCCTTTTGATGAAGTGACAGA
TAGCTGGGCAATGGAATCCGAGGAGGTTTCCCGATATTACCCTTTGTTGAAAAGTCTCAATAGCCCTTTG
GTCTTCTGAGACTGTATCTTTGATATTCTTGGAGTAGACGAGAGTGTCGTGCTCCACCATGTTCACATCA
ATCCACTTGCTTTGAAGACGTGGTTGGAACGTCTTCTTTTTCCACGATGCTCCTCGTGGGTGGGGGTCCA
TCTTTGGGACCACTGTCGGCAGAGGCATCTTGAACGATAGCCTTTCCTTTATCGCAATGATGGCATTTGT
AGGTGCCACCTTCCTTTTCTACTGTCCTTTTGATGAAGTGACAGATAGCTGGGCAATGGAATCCGAGGAG
GTTTCCCGATATTACCCTTTGTTGAAAAGTCTCAATAGCCCTTTGGTCTTCTGAGACTGTATCTTTGATA
TTCTTGGAGTAGACGAGAGTGTCGTGCTCCACCATGTTGGCAAGCTGCTCTAGCTCACGTTGACGGAAAC
TGCAGAACGATCTCAGTTAGGTCATGGGAAAGCTGATATTCATCCCTCTGAGACTCTATATAATTAAATG
CGTTTGGGGGATTAGCTAATTGAGAATCCATATAGAGAAATATGGCCGCGCAGCGACGCCGGTTGAAGAA
TATGAACAAGGAATAAGATGAACAAGGAAGAAGATGAACAAGCAATAATTTAATTAATTATTGTTAATAA
GCATAAATTATGAAAATAATTTTGATGGTAATGAAAGTATTATAAATAATATTTAGGAGAAAATATTGTT
AAGGAAATATCTGGTTATGTTTATTTGTTAAGGTATATGGGTTTTTATAGAAACCCAGGAGCAGCTATGG
TAAGAAACCCAGGACTCAAAAAATGCCTCTCAACTTCTCTCATATGTTGCGGAGTCTGGAGTCCCATTTA
TACCATAGAAAGCATTGGGGGTATAGCATGGTAATTTCACATCGGACTCCATACCGCGGCCATCTATATA
ATATTACTGATGGCCGCGCGAAGTCCCGGTATGCCTTTTCAGCCGTTGGATCTGGAGCCGTACCTTTTTC
GCGTTCCCATTTTGCCCCTGGAGTCCCGAGCTATTTACGACCCCCTGCCACCGAGTCCCCTTCGTGGAGC
GCTCTTCGTCCAACACGTGTCCCAACTTTTGCGCATTTTTGACTACCTGTCGCGCACTTGAATTAAAGTT
GCCCTTTTATTTTCTTCCAATTATTTTGCGGCTGAGTAGTCTAGTGGATCCCCCGGAGCTCCACTTGGGA
TAGGTTAAGAAAATATGTCTGGCTTGTAAACGAAAAGAATCGGGGTTTCTAGGCATTTTTTAAATAGTGA
CCCAGGACTCAAAAACTAGCTCTCAACTTCTCTCATATGTTGTGGAGTCTGGAGTCCTTTATATATGTTT
ACGCTATAGAAGGCATTTGGGGACTCTCCCGGGCCCACCATAGGACTCCATACCGCGGCCATCTATATAA
TATTACTGATGGCCGCGCGGATTTTGGAGCCCCCTTTTGTCGTTAGCGCGACCTTTAATTCAAATTAAAG
GTTGCTTTTTTCTATCGTCCGATCATTTTGCGCCTGACTAGCCTAGATATTAGCAACAACTTCGCGGCTA
AGTTGTTGACCGTCAAGTATAAATTAATGGGCTTATGGCCTAATGGGTATAGAGCAAAATGGCATGCCTG
CAGACTAGTGCTTTACTCTGATCCGCAGATATTTCATCAGGAAAGAGCTTTGCAAGTTCCTTCATTGTAG
CATCAATAATTTCTGAGTCACTACATGCAATCCATTCTTCTGCTGGGGCAAAAACTAACTCCAACATGGA
TTGGTTTGGATTGTAATATTCCTTACATGTTACAGACATGTCAGCATAAACACTTAAAAGCGGGCTTCTG
CTAAAGAGTAGATGATCATAGGTGTTCTTCAATTTCCTATCAAACCAGATGTGAACGTTGATAACTGGAA
CTCCAACTAATTTCTCTAATTTCTTGAAGTATGAAATCTCTCTCCAGTCTTCAGGCACTAGTGAATTCGC
TAGCGTTAACTGGCCATAATCCTGTGTATGCAACGTTGAAAATTCGGATCTATTTTTACGATTCGATCAT
GAATTAATAAAATTTAAATTTTATTGAATGATTTTCTAGTACATAACTGACATACGACTTATCAGTTGCG
AAACGAACAGCTCTAATTACATTGTTAAGTGAAATTACGCCTAATTCGTCTAAGTACAACATAACCAACT
GTTTAAACCTAATTAAATAAGTCGACCCAGAAGCTGTCAGAGATGTCGTCCAGACTTGGAAGTTCAGGTA
AGCTTTGTGGAGATGCAACGCTCTCCGTAAGTTGTGGTTGAATCGGATCTGGACGTGGTATATACGCGTC
CTGGTGTATAGCAGATCCTCTACTCCGTATATCTTGAAATATAGGGGATTTATTATCTCCCAGATATACA
CGCCATTCTCTGCCTGACGTGCAGTGATGATTTCCCCTGTGCGTGAATCCATGACCGGTGCAGCCTATGT
GGAAGTATATGGTGCACCCACAGTTTAGATCAATGCGTCGTCGTCTAATCGCCCTCCTCTTGGCTTGCCT
GTGTGCCTTCTTGATAGAGGGGGGCGTCGAGAGTGATGAAGATAACATTCTTGAGAGTCCAATGTTTGAG
CGACGCATTTTCCGCTTTATCCAGGAAATCTTTATAGCTGGATCCCTCGCCTGGATTGCAAAGCACGATT
GAAGGGATCCCTCCTTTAATTTGAACTGGTTTCCCGTACTTGCAATTTGACTGCCAGTCTTTTTGGGCCC
CAAGAAGCTCTTTCCAATGCTTTAGCTTTAGGTATTGCGGTGCTACGTCATCAATGACGTTATAGGCAAC
ATTATTCGAGTACACTCGATTATTGAAGTCCAGGTGTCCACTGAGGTAATTATGTGGGCCTAAAGCACGA
GCCCACATCGTCTTGCCCGTTCTAGAATCACCTTCCACTATGAGACTAACTGGTCTTACAGGCCGCGCAG
CGGGACCCATTCCAAAATAATCATCCGCCCATTCTTGCATCTGTTCAGGAACGTTAGTGAAAGAGGAAAG
TGGAAATGGAGGGACCCATTGTTCAGGCGCCTTTTTGAAAAGGCGTTCCAAGTTCGCTGTAATGTTATGG
TAACTCACGATGAACGCCCTTGGATCTCCGGCCCGGATAATTGCAAGAGCTTCCGCCAAACTAGGTGCAT
TGATGGCGTTATAATAGACGTCGTCTTTATTCTTCTTTGTACCCCCAGGCACTTTGAACTGTCCGGATTC
ACAACAATCGCCGTCTTTGGTGATGTAATTCTTGACGGCGTTGGCGTCTTTGGCTGCTTGTATGTTTGGG
TGAAAATTGGTCGACCTTCTGGGGTGAGTAAGGTCGAAAAATCTCTTATTCTTGATGTTGGACTTTCCAG
AGAGTTGGATGAGACAGTGAAGGTGTGGGAATCCGTCCGAGTGCTCCTCTCTGGCAACTCGAATATATGT
TGGTTTGACGACTGACCATGATAAGGTTTGAAGCATTTGAAGAGCTTCATTTTTTGGGATATCGCACTTG
GGATAGGTTAAGAAAATATGTCTGGCTTGTAAACGAAAAGAATCGGGGTTTCTAGGCATTTTTTAAATAG
TGACCCAGGACTCAAAAACTAGCTCTCAACTTCTCTCATATGTTGTGGAGTCTGGAGTCCTTTATATATG
TTTACGCTATAGAAGGCATTTGGGGACTCTCCCGGGCCCACCATAGGACTCCATACCGCGGCCATCTATA
TAATATTACTGATGGCCGCGCGGATTTTGGAGCCCCCTTTTGTCGTTAGCGCGACCTTTAATTCAAATTA
AAGGTTGCTTTTTTCTATCGTCCAATCATTTTGCGCCTGACTAGCCTAGATATTAGCAACAACTTCGCGA
CTAAGTTGTTGACCGTCAAGTATAAATTAATGGGCTTATGGCCCAATGGGTATAGAGCAAAATGCCCAAG
CGTGATGCCCCGTGGCGCTTATTAGCGGGTACGTCTAAGGTAAGTCGAAATGCCAACTACTCTCCCTTGA
GAGTATTGGGCCCTAAAGTTAATAAGGGACCTCGAGGGGGGGCCCGGTACCCGGGGATCCTCTAGAGTCG
ACCTGCAGGCATGCAAGCTTGGCACTGGCCGTCGTTTTACAACGTCGTGACTGGGAAAACCCTGGCGTTA
CCCAACTTAATCGCCTTGCAGCACATCCCCCTTTCGCCAGCTGGCGTAATAGCGAAGAGGCCCGCACCGA
TCGCCCTTCCCAACAGTTGCGCAGCCTGAATGGCGAATGCTAGAGCAGCTTGAGCTTGGATCAGATTGTC
GTTTCCCGCCTTCAGTTTAAACTATCAGTGTTTGACAGGATATATTGGCGGGTAAACCTAAGAGAAAAGA
GCGTTTATTAGAATAATCGGATATTTAAAAGGGCGTGAAAAGGTTTATCCGTTCGTCCATTTGTATGTGC
ATGCCAACCACAGGGTTCCCCTCGGGATCAAAGTACTTTGATCCAACCCCTCCGCTGCTATAGTGCAGTC
GGCTTCTGACGTTCAGTGCAGCCGTCTTCTGAAAACGACATGTCGCACAAGTCCTAAGTTACGCGACAGG
CTGCCGCCCTGCCCTTTTCCTGGCGTTTTCTTGTCGCGTGTTTTAGTCGCATAAAGTAGAATACTTGCGA
CTAGAACCGGAGACATTACGCCATGAACAAGAGCGCCGCCGCTGGCCTGCTGGGCTATGCCCGCGTCAGC
ACCGACGACCAGGACTTGACCAACCAACGGGCCGAACTGCACGCGGCCGGCTGCACCAAGCTGTTTTCCG
AGAAGATCACCGGCACCAGGCGCGACCGCCCGGAGCTGGCCAGGATGCTTGACCACCTACGCCCTGGCGA
CGTTGTGACAGTGACCAGGCTAGACCGCCTGGCCCGCAGCACCCGCGACCTACTGGACATTGCCGAGCGC
ATCCAGGAGGCCGGCGCGGGCCTGCGTAGCCTGGCAGAGCCGTGGGCCGACACCACCACGCCGGCCGGCC
GCATGGTGTTGACCGTGTTCGCCGGCATTGCCGAGTTCGAGCGTTCCCTAATCATCGACCGCACCCGGAG
CGGGCGCGAGGCCGCCAAGGCCCGAGGCGTGAAGTTTGGCCCCCGCCCTACCCTCACCCCGGCACAGATC
GCGCACGCCCGCGAGCTGATCGACCAGGAAGGCCGCACCGTGAAAGAGGCGGCTGCACTGCTTGGCGTGC
ATCGCTCGACCCTGTACCGCGCACTTGAGCGCAGCGAGGAAGTGACGCCCACCGAGGCCAGGCGGCGCGG
TGCCTTCCGTGAGGACGCATTGACCGAGGCCGACGCCCTGGCGGCCGCCGAGAATGAACGCCAAGAGGAA
CAAGCATGAAACCGCACCAGGACGGCCAGGACGAACCGTTTTTCATTACCGAAGAGATCGAGGCGGAGAT
GATCGCGGCCGGGTACGTGTTCGAGCCGCCCGCGCACGTCTCAACCGTGCGGCTGCATGAAATCCTGGCC
GGTTTGTCTGATGCCAAGCTGGCGGCCTGGCCGGCCAGCTTGGCCGCTGAAGAAACCGAGCGCCGCCGTC
TAAAAAGGTGATGTGTATTTGAGTAAAACAGCTTGCGTCATGCGGTCGCTGCGTATATGATGCGATGAGT
AAATAAACAAATACGCAAGGGGAACGCATGAAGGTTATCGCTGTACTTAACCAGAAAGGCGGGTCAGGCA
AGACGACCATCGCAACCCATCTAGCCCGCGCCCTGCAACTCGCCGGGGCCGATGTTCTGTTAGTCGATTC
CGATCCCCAGGGCAGTGCCCGCGATTGGGCGGCCGTGCGGGAAGATCAACCGCTAACCGTTGTCGGCATC
GACCGCCCGACGATTGACCGCGACGTGAAGGCCATCGGCCGGCGCGACTTCGTAGTGATCGACGGAGCGC
CCCAGGCGGCGGACTTGGCTGTGTCCGCGATCAAGGCAGCCGACTTCGTGCTGATTCCGGTGCAGCCAAG
CCCTTACGACATATGGGCCACCGCCGACCTGGTGGAGCTGGTTAAGCAGCGCATTGAGGTCACGGATGGA
AGGCTACAAGCGGCCTTTGTCGTGTCGCGGGCGATCAAAGGCACGCGCATCGGCGGTGAGGTTGCCGAGG
CGCTGGCCGGGTACGAGCTGCCCATTCTTGAGTCCCGTATCACGCAGCGCGTGAGCTACCCAGGCACTGC
CGCCGCCGGCACAACCGTTCTTGAATCAGAACCCGAGGGCGACGCTGCCCGCGAGGTCCAGGCGCTGGCC
GCTGAAATTAAATCAAAACTCATTTGAGTTAATGAGGTAAAGAGAAAATGAGCAAAAGCACAAACACGCT
AAGTGCCGGCCGTCCGAGCGCACGCAGCAGCAAGGCTGCAACGTTGGCCAGCCTGGCAGACACGCCAGCC
ATGAAGCGGGTCAACTTTCAGTTGCCGGCGGAGGATCACACCAAGCTGAAGATGTACGCGGTACGCCAAG
GCAAGACCATTACCGAGCTGCTATCTGAATACATCGCGCAGCTACCAGAGTAAATGAGCAAATGAATAAA
TGAGTAGATGAATTTTAGCGGCTAAAGGAGGCGGCATGGAAAATCAAGAACAACCAGGCACCGACGCCGT
GGAATGCCCCATGTGTGGAGGAACGGGCGGTTGGCCAGGCGTAAGCGGCTGGGTTGCCTGCCGGCCCTGC
AATGGCACTGGAACCCCCAAGCCCGAGGAATCGGCGTGAGCGGTCGCAAACCATCCGGCCCGGTACAAAT
CGGCGCGGCGCTGGGTGATGACCTGGTGGAGAAGTTGAAGGCCGCGCAGGCCGCCCAGCGGCAACGCATC
GAGGCAGAAGCACGCCCCGGTGAATCGTGGCAAGCGGCCGCTGATCGAATCCGCAAAGAATCCCGGCAAC
CGCCGGCAGCCGGTGCGCCGTCGATTAGGAAGCCGCCCAAGGGCGACGAGCAACCAGATTTTTTCGTTCC
GATGCTCTATGACGTGGGCACCCGCGATAGTCGCAGCATCATGGACGTGGCCGTTTTCCGTCTGTCGAAG
CGTGACCGACGAGCTGGCGAGGTGATCCGCTACGAGCTTCCAGACGGGCACGTAGAGGTTTCCGCAGGGC
CGGCCGGCATGGCCAGTGTGTGGGATTACGACCTGGTACTGATGGCGGTTTCCCATCTAACCGAATCCAT
GAACCGATACCGGGAAGGGAAGGGAGACAAGCCCGGCCGCGTGTTCCGTCCACACGTTGCGGACGTACTC
AAGTTCTGCCGGCGAGCCGATGGCGGAAAGCAGAAAGACGACCTGGTAGAAACCTGCATTCGGTTAAACA
CCACGCACGTTGCCATGCAGCGTACGAAGAAGGCCAAGAACGGCCGCCTGGTGACGGTATCCGAGGGTGA
AGCCTTGATTAGCCGCTACAAGATCGTAAAGAGCGAAACCGGGCGGCCGGAGTACATCGAGATCGAGCTA
GCTGATTGGATGTACCGCGAGATCACAGAAGGCAAGAACCCGGACGTGCTGACGGTTCACCCCGATTACT
TTTTGATCGATCCCGGCATCGGCCGTTTTCTCTACCGCCTGGCACGCCGCGCCGCAGGCAAGGCAGAAGC
CAGATGGTTGTTCAAGACGATCTACGAACGCAGTGGCAGCGCCGGAGAGTTCAAGAAGTTCTGTTTCACC
GTGCGCAAGCTGATCGGGTCAAATGACCTGCCGGAGTACGATTTGAAGGAGGAGGCGGGGCAGGCTGGCC
CGATCCTAGTCATGCGCTACCGCAACCTGATCGAGGGCGAAGCATCCGCCGGTTCCTAATGTACGGAGCA
GATGCTAGGGCAAATTGCCCTAGCAGGGGAAAAAGGTCGAAAAGGTGTCTTTCCTGTGGATAGCACGTAC
ATTGGGAACCCAAAGCCGTACATTGGGAACCGGAACCCGTACATTGGGAACCCAAAGCCGTACATTGGGA
ACCGGTCACACATGTAAGTGACTGATATAAAAGAGAAAAAAGGCGATTTTTCCGCCTAAAACTCTTTAAA
ACTTATTAAAACTCTTAAAACCCGCCTGGCCTGTGCATAACTGTCTGGCCAGCGCACAGCCGAAGAGCTG
CAAAAAGCGCCTACCCTTCGGTCGCTGCGCTCCCTACGCCCCGCCGCTTCGCGTCGGCCTATCGCGGCCG
CTGGCCGCTCAAAAATGGCTGGCCTACGGCCAGGCAATCTACCAGGGCGCGGACAAGCCGCGCCGTCGCC
ACTCGACCGCCGGCGCCCACATCAAGGCACCCTGCCTCGCGCGTTTCGGTGATGACGGTGAAAACCTCTG
ACACATGCAGCTCCCGGAGACGGTCACAGCTTGTCTGTAAGCGGATGCCGGGAGCAGACAAGCCCGTCAG
GGCGCGTCAGCGGGTGTTGGCGGGTGTCGGGGCGCAGCCATGACCCAGTCACGTAGCGATAGCGGAGTGT
ATACTGGCTTAACTATGCGGCATCAGAGCAGATTGTACTGAGAGTGCACCATATGCGGTGTGAAATACCG
CACAGATGCGTAAGGAGAAAATACCGCATCAGGCGCTCTTCCGCTTCCTCGCTCACTGACTCGCTGCGCT
CGGTCGTTCGGCTGCGGCGAGCGGTATCAGCTCACTCAAAGGCGGTAATACGGTTATCCACAGAATCAGG
GGATAACGCAGGAAAGAACATGTGAGCAAAAGGCCAGCAAAAGGCCAGGAACCGTAAAAAGGCCGCGTTG
CTGGCGTTTTTCCATAGGCTCCGCCCCCCTGACGAGCATCACAAAAATCGACGCTCAAGTCAGAGGTGGC
GAAACCCGACAGGACTATAAAGATACCAGGCGTTTCCCCCTGGAAGCTCCCTCGTGCGCTCTCCTGTTCC
GACCCTGCCGCTTACCGGATACCTGTCCGCCTTTCTCCCTTCGGGAAGCGTGGCGCTTTCTCATAGCTCA
CGCTGTAGGTATCTCAGTTCGGTGTAGGTCGTTCGCTCCAAGCTGGGCTGTGTGCACGAACCCCCCGTTC
AGCCCGACCGCTGCGCCTTATCCGGTAACTATCGTCTTGAGTCCAACCCGGTAAGACACGACTTATCGCC
ACTGGCAGCAGCCACTGGTAACAGGATTAGCAGAGCGAGGTATGTAGGCGGTGCTACAGAGTTCTTGAAG
TGGTGGCCTAACTACGGCTACACTAGAAGGACAGTATTTGGTATCTGCGCTCTGCTGAAGCCAGTTACCT
TCGGAAAAAGAGTTGGTAGCTCTTGATCCGGCAAACAAACCACCGCTGGTAGCGGTGGTTTTTTTGTTTG
CAAGCAGCAGATTACGCGCAGAAAAAAAGGATCTCAAGAAGATCCTTTGATCTTTTCTACGGGGTCTGAC
GCTCAGTGGAACGAAAACTCACGTTAAGGGATTTTGGTCATGCATTCTAGGKACTAAAACAATTCATCCA
GTAAAATATAATATTTTATTTTCTCCCAATCAGGCTTGATCCCCAGTAAGTCAAAAAATAGCTCGACATA
CTGTTCTTCCCCGATATCCTCCCTGATCGACCGGACGCAGAAGGCAATGTCATACCACTTGTCCGCCCTG
CCGCTTCTCCCAAGATCAATAAAGCCACTTACTTTGCCATCTTTCACAAAGATGTTGCTGTCTCCCAGGT
CGCCGTGGGAAAAGACAAGTTCCTCTTCGGGCTTTTCCGTCTTTAAAAAATCATACAGCTCGCGCGGATC
TTTAAATGGAGTGTCTTCTTCCCAGTTTTCGCAATCCACATCGGCCAGATCGTTATTCAGTAAGTAATCC
AATTCGGCTAAGCGGCTGTCTAAGCTATTCGTATAGGGACAATCCGATATGTCGATGGAGTGAAAGAGCC
TGATGCACTCCGCATACAGCTCGATAATCTTTTCAGGGCTTTGTTCATCTTCATACTCTTCCGAGCAAAG
GACGCCATCGGCCTCACTCATGAGCAGATTGCTCCAGCCATCATGCCGTTCAAAGTGCAGGACCTTTGGA
ACAGGCAGCTTTCCTTCCAGCCATAGCATCATGTCCTTTTCCCGTTCCACATCATAGGTGGTCCCTTTAT
ACCGGCTGTCCGTCATTTTTAAATATAGGTTTTCATTTTCTCCCACCAGCTTATATACCTTAGCAGGAGA
CATTCCTTCCGTATCTTTTACGCAGCGGTATTTTTCGATCAGTTTTTTCAATTCCGGTGATATTCTCATT
TTAGCCATTTATTATTTCCTTCCTCTTTTCTACAGTATTTAAAGATACCCCAAGAAGCTAATTATAACAA
GACGAACTCCAATTCACTGTTCCTTGCATTCTAAAACCTTAAATACCAGAAAACAGCTTTTTCAAAGTTG
TTTTCAAAGTTGGCGTATAACATAGTATCGACGGAGCCGATTTTGAAACCGCGGTGATCACAGGCAGCAA
CGCTCTGTCATCGTTACAATCAACATGCTACCCTCCGCGAGATCATCCGTGTTTCAAACCCGGCAGCTTA
GTTGCCGTTCTTCCGAATAGCATCGGTAACATGAGCAAAGTCTGCCGCCTTACAACGGCTCTCCCGCTGA
CGCCGTCCCGGACTGATGGGCTGCCTGTATCGAGTGGTGATTTTGTGCCGAGCTGCCGGTCGGGGAGCTG
TTGGCTGGCTGGTGGCAGGATATATTGTGGTGTAAACAAATTGACGCTTAGACAACTTAATAACACATTG
CGGACGTTTTTAATGTACTGAATTAACGCCGAATTAATTCGGGGATAGCCCTTTGGTCTTCTGAGACTGT
ATCTTTGATATTCTTGGAGTAGACGAGAGTGTCGTGCTCCACCATGTTGGCAAGCTGCTCTAGCCAATAC
GCAAACCGCCTCTCCCCGCGCGTTGGCCGATTCATTAATGCAGCTGGCACGACAGGTTTCCCGACTGGAA
AGCGGGCAGTGAGCGCAACGCAATTAATGTGAGTTAGCTCACTCATTAGGCACCCCAGGCTTTACACTTT
ATGCTTCCGGCTCGTATGTTGTGTGGAATTGTGAGCGGATAACAATTTCACACAGGAAACAGCTATGACA
TGATTACG
